>Addgene plasmid #55024 | mCherry-CytERM-N-17 | depositor partial sequence | sequence record 85408 | insert sequence
ATGGGCGGTAGGCGTGTACGGTGGGAGGTCTATATAAGCAGAGCTGGTTTAGTGAACCGTCAGATCCGCT
AGCGCTACCGGACTCAGATCTGGTACCCTTGCAGCTTCCAGTTGTCAGGAAGAGAAGGCTCCCATGGATC
CTGTGGTGGTGCTGGGGCTCTGTCTCTCCTGTTTGCTTCTCCTTTCACTCTGGAAACAGAGCTATGGGGG
AGGGAAGCTTCGAATTCTGCAGTCGACGGTACCGCGGGCCCGGGATCCACCGGTCGCCACCATGGTGAGC
AAGGGCGAGGAGGATAACATGGCCATCATCAAGGAGTTCATGCGCTTCAAGGTGCACATGGAGGGCTCCG
TGAACGGCCACGAGTTCGAGATCGAGGGCGAGGGCGAGGGCCGCCCCTACGAGGGCACCCAGACCGCCAA
GCTGAAGGTGACCAAGGGTGGCCCCCTGCCCTTCGCCTGGGACATCCTGTCCCCTCAGTTCATGTACGGC
TCCAAGGCCTACGTGAAGCACCCCGCCGACATCCCCGACTACTTGAAGCTGTCCTTCCCCGAGGGCTTCA
AGTGGGAGCGCGTGATGAACTTCGAGGACGGCGGCGTGGTGACCGTGACCCAGGACTCCTCCCTGCAGGA
CGGCGAGTTCATCTACAAGGTGAAGCTGCGCGGCACCAACTTCCCCTCCGACGGCCCCGTAATGCAGAAG
AAGACCATGGGCTGGGAGGCCTCCTCCGAGCGGATGTACCCCGAGGACGGCGCCCTGAAGGGCGAGATCA
AGCAGAGGCTGAAGCTGAAGGACGGCGGCCACTACGACGCTGAGGTCAAGACCACCTACAAGGCCAAGAA
GCCCGTGCAGCTGCCCGGCGCCTACAACGTCAACATCAAGTTGGACATCACCTCCCACAACGAGGACTAC
ACCATCGTGGAACAGTACGAACGCGCCGAGGGCCGCCACTCCACCGGCGGCATGGACGAGCTGTACAAGT
AAAGCGGCCGCGACTCTAGATCATAATCAGCCATACCACATTTGTAGAGGTTTTACTTGCTTTAAAAAAC
CTCCCACACCTCCCC
