>Addgene plasmid #55024 | mCherry-CytERM-N-17 | addgene partial sequence | sequence record 106632 | CMV-F 5'-CGCAAATGGGCGGTAGGCGTG-3'
AGCAGAGCTGGTTTAGTGAACCGTCAGATCCGCTAGCGCTACCGGACTCAGATCTGGTACCCCTTGCAGC
TTCCAGTTGTCAGGAAGAGAAGGCTCCCATGGATCCTGTGGTGGTGCTGGGGCTCTGTCTCTCCTGTTTG
CTTCTCCTTTCACTCTGGAAACAGAGCTATGGGGGAGGGAAGCTTCGAATTCTGCAGTCGACGGTACCGC
GGGCCCGGGATCCACCGGTCGCCACCATGGTGAGCAAGGGCGAGGAGGATAACATGGCCATCATCAAGGA
GTTCATGCGCTTCAAGGTGCACATGGAGGGCTCCGTGAACGGCCACGAGTTCGAGATCGAGGGCGAGGGC
GAGGGCCGCCCCTACGAGGGCACCCAGACCGCCAAGCTGAAGGTGACCAAGGGTGGCCCCCTGCCCTTCG
CCTGGGACATCCTGTCCCCTCAGTTCATGTACGGCTCCAAGGCCTACGTGAAGCACCCCGCCGACATCCC
CGACTACTTGAAGCTGTCCTTCCCCGAGGGCTTCAAGTGGGAGCGCGTGATGAACTTCGAGGACGGCGGC
GTGGTGACCGTGACCCAGGACTCCTCCCTGCAGGACGGCGAGTTCATCTACAAGGTGAAGCTGCGCGGCA
CCAACTTCCCCTCCGACGGCCCCGTAATGCAGAAGAAGACCATGGGCTGGGAGGCCTCCTCCGAGCGGAT
GTACCCCGAGGACGGCGCCCTGAAGGGCGAGATCAAGCAGAGGCTGAAGCTGAAGGACGGCGGCCACTAC
GACGCTGAGGTCAAGACCACCTACAAGGCCAAGAAGCCCGTGCAGCTGCCCGGCGCCTACAACGTCAACA
TCAAGTTGGAC
