>Addgene plasmid #55024 | mCherry-CytERM-N-17 | addgene partial sequence | sequence record 107733 | SV40pA-R 5'-GAAATTTGTGATGCTATTGC-3'
GCTGCATAAACAAGTTAACAACAACAATTGCATTCATTTTATGTTTCAGGTTCAGGGGGAGGTGTGGGAG
GTTTTTTAAAGCAAGTAAAACCTCTACAAATGTGGTATGGCTGATTATGATCTAGAGTCGCGGCCGCTTT
ACTTGTACAGCTCGTCCATGCCGCCGGTGGAGTGGCGGCCCTCGGCGCGTTCGTACTGTTCCACGATGGT
GTAGTCCTCGTTGTGGGAGGTGATGTCCAACTTGATGTTGACGTTGTAGGCGCCGGGCAGCTGCACGGGC
TTCTTGGCCTTGTAGGTGGTCTTGACCTCAGCGTCGTAGTGGCCGCCGTCCTTCAGCTTCAGCCTCTGCT
TGATCTCGCCCTTCAGGGCGCCGTCCTCGGGGTACATCCGCTCGGAGGAGGCCTCCCAGCCCATGGTCTT
CTTCTGCATTACGGGGCCGTCGGAGGGGAAGTTGGTGCCGCGCAGCTTCACCTTGTAGATGAACTCGCCG
TCCTGCAGGGAGGAGTCCTGGGTCACGGTCACCACGCCGCCGTCCTCGAAGTTCATCACGCGCTCCCACT
TGAAGCCCTCGGGGAAGGACAGCTTCAAGTAGTCGGGGATGTCGGCGGGGTGCTTCACGTAGGCCTTGGA
GCCGTACATGAACTGAGGGGACAGGATGTCCCAGGCGAAGGGCAGGGGGCCACCCTTGGTCACCTTCAGC
TTGGCGGTCTGGGTGCCCTCGTAGGGGCGGCCCTCGCCCTCGCCCTCGATCTCGAACTCGTGGCCGTTCA
CGGAGCCCTCCATGTGCACCTTGAAGCGCATGAACTCCTTGATGATGGCCATGTTATCCTCCTCGCCCTT
GCTCACCATGGTGGCGACCGGTGGATCCCGGGCCCGCGGTACCGTCGACTGCAGAATTCGAAGCTTCCCT
CCCCCATAGCTCTGTTTCCAGAGTGAAAGG
