>Addgene plasmid #55024 | mCherry-CytERM-N-17 | addgene partial sequence | sequence record 107735 | Mombaerts mRFPup 5'-GTGGCCGTTCACGGAGCCCTCCATG-3'
CGCATGAACTCCTTGATGATGGCCATGTTATCCTCCTCGCCCTTGCTCACCATGGTGGCGACCGGTGGAT
CCCGGGCCCGCGGTACCGTCGACTGCAGAATTCGAAGCTTCCCTCCCCCATAGCTCTGTTTCCAGAGTGA
AAGGAGAAGCAAACAGGAGAGACAGAGCCCCAGCACCACCACAGGATCCATGGGAGCCTTCTCTTCCTGA
CAACTGGAAGCTGCAAGGGGTACCAGATCTGAGTCCGGTAGCGCTAGCGGATCTGACGGTTCACTAAACC
AGCTCTGCTTATATAGACCTCCCACCGTACACGCCTACCGCCCATTTGCGTCAATGGGGCGGAGTTGTTA
CGACATTTTGGAAAGTCCCGTTGATTTTGGTGCCAAAACAAACTCCCATTGACGTCAATGGGGTGGAGAC
TTGGAAATCCCCGTGAGTCAAACCGCTATCCACGCCCATTGATGTACTGCCAAAACCGCATCACCATGGT
AATAGCGATGACTAATACGTAGATGTACTGCCAAGTAGGAAAGTCCCATAAGGTCATGTACTGGGCATAA
TGCCAGGCGGGCCATTTACCGTCATTGACGTCAATAGGGGGCGTACTTGGCATATGATACACTTGATGTA
CTGCCAAGTGGGCAGTTTACCGTAAATACTCCACCCATTGACGTCAATGGAAAGTCCCTATTGGCGTTAC
TATGGGAACATACGTCATTATTGACGTCAATGGGCGGGGGTCGTTGGGCGGTCAGCCAGGCGGGCCATTT
ACCGTAAGTTATGTAACGCGGAACTCCATATATGGGCTATGAACTAATGACCCCGTAATTGATTACTATT
AATAACTAATGCATGGCGGTAATACGGTTATCC
