[The description below was written by a language model from this plasmid's Addgene catalogue record.]
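Description:
mCherry-CytERM-N-17 is a mammalian expression plasmid built on the mCherry-N1 backbone (about 4.75 kb without the insert) and designed to label the endoplasmic reticulum with a red fluorescent marker. It is propagated in E. coli as a high-copy plasmid under kanamycin selection, and it carries a neomycin resistance marker so that transfected mammalian cells can be selected with G418. No feature table accompanies the record, so the origins of replication and the promoter driving the resistance marker are not stated. The listed 3′ sequencing primer implies an SV40 polyadenylation signal downstream of the expression cassette.

The payload is CytERM, an ER-targeting sequence derived from cytochrome P450, placed under the CMV promoter for strong constitutive expression in mammalian cells. As in other N1-type vectors, the insert lies upstream of the fluorescent protein, so mCherry is fused to the C-terminus of the cytochrome P450 sequence. The "17" in the name may refer to a linker length, but the record does not say so. The P450-derived sequence directs the fusion to the endoplasmic reticulum, so mCherry fluorescence reports that compartment. The depositor notes that the cytochrome P450 portion carries V8G and H24Y substitutions, which are not expected to affect function. The species of origin and the cloning method are not stated.

The construct is typically used as a fluorescent localization marker for imaging ER morphology and dynamics in cells, with mCherry excited at 587 nm and emitting at 610 nm. This makes it suitable for pairing with green or other spectrally distinct reporters in multicolour experiments.
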