Addgene plasmid #55024: mCherry-CytERM-N-17
Purpose: Localization: Endoplasmic Reticulum, Excitation: 587, Emission: 610
Depositing lab: Michael Davidson. Depositing organization: Florida State University, Tallahassee.
Backbone
  Vector backbone: mCherry-N1
  Backbone size w/o insert (bp): 4750
  Vector type: Mammalian Expression
  Selectable markers: Neomycin (select with G418)
Growth in bacteria
  Bacterial resistance: Kanamycin, 50 μg/mL
  Growth temperature: 37°C
  Growth strain: DH5alpha
  Copy number: High Copy
Gene/Insert
  Gene/Insert name: CytERM (alt names: Cytochrome p450; NM_001171120.1)
  Promoter: CMV
  Tag / fusion protein: mCherry (C terminal on backbone)
  Cloning method: Unknown
  Sequencing primers: 5′ CMV-F; 3′ SV40pA-R
Terms and licenses: Academic/Nonprofit Terms; Industry Terms: Not Available to Industry
Depositor comments: Cytochrome p450 contains V8G and H24Y mutations. These mutations should not affect function. Excitation = 587; Emission = 610
How to cite: mCherry-CytERM-N-17 was a gift from Michael Davidson (Addgene plasmid # 55024 ; http://n2t.net/addgene:55024 ; RRID:Addgene_55024)
